>Addgene plasmid #163373 | HA-Clover-HIF-2alpha S345D | addgene full sequence | sequence record 322298 | Addgene NGS Result
TCGACGGATCGGGAGATCTCCCGATCCCCTATGGTGCACTCTCAGTACAATCTGCTCTGATGCCGCATAG
TTAAGCCAGTATCTGCTCCCTGCTTGTGTGTTGGAGGTCGCTGAGTAGTGCGCGAGCAAAATTTAAGCTA
CAACAAGGCAAGGCTTGACCGACAATTGCATGAAGAATCTGCTTAGGGTTAGGCGTTTTGCGCTGCTTCG
CGATGTACGGGCCAGATATACGCGTTGACATTGATTATTGACTAGTTATTAATAGTAATCAATTACGGGG
TCATTAGTTCATAGCCCATATATGGAGTTCCGCGTTACATAACTTACGGTAAATGGCCCGCCTGGCTGAC
CGCCCAACGACCCCCGCCCATTGACGTCAATAATGACGTATGTTCCCATAGTAACGCCAATAGGGACTTT
CCATTGACGTCAATGGGTGGAGTATTTACGGTAAACTGCCCACTTGGCAGTACATCAAGTGTATCATATG
CCAAGTACGCCCCCTATTGACGTCAATGACGGTAAATGGCCCGCCTGGCATTATGCCCAGTACATGACCT
TATGGGACTTTCCTACTTGGCAGTACATCTACGTATTAGTCATCGCTATTACCATGGTGATGCGGTTTTG
GCAGTACATCAATGGGCGTGGATAGCGGTTTGACTCACGGGGATTTCCAAGTCTCCACCCCATTGACGTC
AATGGGAGTTTGTTTTGGCACCAAAATCAACGGGACTTTCCAAAATGTCGTAACAACTCCGCCCCATTGA
CGCAAATGGGCGGTAGGCGTGTACGGTGGGAGGTCTATATAAGCAGAGCTCTCTGGCTAACTAGAGAACC
CACTGCTTACTGGCTTATCGAAATTAATACGACTCACTATAGGGAGACCCAAGCTTACCATGGCCTACCC
CTACGACGTGCCCGACTACGCCTCCCTCGGATCCATGGTGAGCAAGGGCGAGGAGCTGTTCACCGGGGTG
GTGCCCATCCTGGTCGAGCTGGACGGCGACGTAAACGGCCACAAGTTCAGCGTCCGCGGCGAGGGCGAGG
GCGATGCCACCAACGGCAAGCTGACCCTGAAGTTCATCTGCACCACCGGCAAGCTGCCCGTGCCCTGGCC
CACCCTCGTGACCACCTTCGGCTACGGCGTGGCCTGCTTCAGCCGCTACCCCGACCACATGAAGCAGCAC
GACTTCTTCAAGTCCGCCATGCCCGAAGGCTACGTCCAGGAGCGCACCATCTCTTTCAAGGACGACGGTA
CCTACAAGACCCGCGCCGAGGTGAAGTTCGAGGGCGACACCCTGGTGAACCGCATCGAGCTGAAGGGCAT
CGACTTCAAGGAGGACGGCAACATCCTGGGGCACAAGCTGGAGTACAACTTCAACAGCCACAACGTCTAT
ATCACGGCCGACAAGCAGAAGAACGGCATCAAGGCTAACTTCAAGATCCGCCACAACGTTGAGGACGGCA
GCGTGCAGCTCGCCGACCACTACCAGCAGAACACCCCCATCGGCGACGGCCCCGTGCTGCTGCCCGACAA
CCACTACCTGAGCCATCAGTCCGCCCTGAGCAAAGACCCCAACGAGAAGCGCGATCACATGGTCCTGCTG
GAGTTCGTGACCGCCGCCGGGATTACACATGGCATGGACGAGCTGTACAAGGGATCCATGACAGCTGACA
AGGAGAAGAAAAGGAGTAGCTCGGAGAGGAGGAAGGAGAAGTCCCGGGATGCTGCGCGGTGCCGGCGGAG
CAAGGAGACGGAGGTGTTCTATGAGCTGGCCCATGAGCTGCCTCTGCCCCACAGTGTGAGCTCCCATCTG
GACAAGGCCTCCATCATGCGACTGGCAATCAGCTTCCTGCGAACACACAAGCTCCTCTCCTCAGTTTGCT
CTGAAAACGAGTCCGAAGCCGAAGCTGACCAGCAGATGGACAACTTGTACCTGAAAGCCTTGGAGGGTTT
CATTGCCGTGGTGACCCAAGATGGCGACATGATCTTTCTGTCAGAAAACATCAGCAAGTTCATGGGACTT
ACACAGGTGGAGCTAACAGGACATAGTATCTTTGACTTCACTCATCCCTGCGACCATGAGGAGATTCGTG
AGAACCTGAGTCTCAAAAATGGCTCTGGTTTTGGGAAAAAAAGCAAAGACATGTCCACAGAGCGGGACTT
CTTCATGAGGATGAAGTGCACGGTCACCAACAGAGGCCGTACTGTCAACCTCAAGTCAGCCACCTGGAAG
GTCTTGCACTGCACGGGCCAGGTGAAAGTCTACAACAACTGCCCTCCTCACAATAGTCTGTGTGGCTACA
AGGAGCCCCTGCTGTCCTGCCTCATCATCATGTGTGAACCAATCCAGCACCCATCCCACATGGACATCCC
CCTGGATAGCAAGACCTTCCTGAGCCGCCACAGCATGGACATGAAGTTCACCTACTGTGATGACAGAATC
ACAGAACTGATTGGTTACCACCCTGAGGAGCTGCTTGGCCGCTCAGCCTATGAATTCTACCATGCGCTAG
ACTCCGAGAACATGACCAAGAGTCACCAGAACTTGTGCACCAAGGGTCAGGTAGTAAGTGGCCAGTACCG
GATGCTCGCAAAGCATGGGGGCTACGTGTGGCTGGAGACCCAGGGGACGGTCATCTACAACCCTCGCAAC
CTGCAGCCCCAGTGCATCATGTGTGTCAACTACGTCCTGGATGAGATTGAGAAGAATGACGTGGTGTTCT
CCATGGACCAGACTGAATCCCTGTTCAAGCCCCACCTGATGGCCATGAACAGCATCTTTGATAGCAGTGG
CAAGGGGGCTGTGTCTGAGAAGAGTAACTTCCTATTCACCAAGCTAAAGGAGGAGCCCGAGGAGCTGGCC
CAGCTGGCTCCCACCCCAGGAGACGCCATCATCTCTCTGGATTTCGGGAATCAGAACTTCGAGGAGTCCT
CAGCCTATGGCAAGGCCATCCTGCCCCCGAGCCAGCCATGGGCCACGGAGTTGAGGAGCCACAGCACCCA
GAGCGAGGCTGGGAGCCTGCCTGCCTTCACCGTGCCCCAGGCAGCTGCCCCGGGCAGCACCACCCCCAGT
GCCACCAGCAGCAGCAGCAGCTGCTCCACGCCCAATAGCCCTGAAGACTATTACACATCTTTGGATAACG
ACCTGAAGATTGAAGTGATTGAGAAGCTCTTCGCCATGGACACAGAGGCCAAGGACCAATGCAGTACCCA
GACGGATTTCAATGAGCTGGACTTGGAGACACTGGCACCCTATATCCCCATGGACGGGGAAGACTTCCAG
CTAAGCCCCATCTGCCCCGAGGAGCGGCTCTTGGCGGAGAACCCACAGTCCACCCCCCAGCACTGCTTCA
GTGCCATGACAAACATCTTCCAGCCACTGGCCCCTGTAGCCCCGCACAGTCCCTTCCTCCTGGACAAGTT
TCAGCAGCAGCTGGAGAGCAAGAAGACAGAGCCCGAGCACCGGCCCATGTCCTCCATCTTCTTTGATGCC
GGAAGCAAAGCATCCCTGCCACCGTGCTGTGGCCAGGCCAGCACCCCTCTCTCTTCCATGGGGGGCAGAT
CCAATACCCAGTGGCCCCCAGATCCACCATTACATTTTGGGCCCACAAAGTGGGCCGTCGGGGATCAGCG
CACAGAGTTCTTGGGAGCAGCGCCGTTGGGGCCCCCTGTCTCTCCACCCCATGTCTCCACCTTCAAGACA
AGGTCTGCAAAGGGTTTTGGGGCTCGAGGCCCAGACGTGCTGAGTCCGGCCATGGTAGCCCTCTCCAACA
AGCTGAAGCTGAAGCGACAGCTGGAGTATGAAGAGCAAGCCTTCCAGGACCTGAGCGGGGGGGACCCACC
TGGTGGCAGCACCTCACATTTGATGTGGAAACGGATGAAGAACCTCAGGGGTGGGAGCTGCCCTTTGATG
CCGGACAAGCCACTGAGCGCAAATGTACCCAATGATAAGTTCACCCAAAACCCCATGAGGGGCCTGGGCC
ATCCCCTGAGACATCTGCCGCTGCCACAGCCTCCATCTGCCATCAGTCCCGGGGAGAACAGCAAGAGCAG
GTTCCCCCCACAGTGCTACGCCACCCAGTACCAGGACTACAGCCTGTCGTCAGCCCACAAGGTGTCAGGC
ATGGCAAGCCGGCTGCTCGGGCCCTCATTTGAGTCCTACCTGCTGCCCGAACTGACCAGATATGACTGTG
AGGTGAACGTGCCCGTGCTGGGAAGCTCCACGCTCCTGCAAGGAGGGGACCTCCTCAGAGCCCTGGACCA
GGCCACCTGAGATATCCATCACACTGGCGGCCGCTCGAGCATGCATCTAGAGGGCCCTATTCTATAGTGT
CACCTAAATGCTAGAGCTCGCTGATCAGCCTCGACTGTGCCTTCTAGTTGCCAGCCATCTGTTGTTTGCC
CCTCCCCCGTGCCTTCCTTGACCCTGGAAGGTGCCACTCCCACTGTCCTTTCCTAATAAAATGAGGAAAT
TGCATCGCATTGTCTGAGTAGGTGTCATTCTATTCTGGGGGGTGGGGTGGGGCAGGACAGCAAGGGGGAG
GATTGGGAAGACAATAGCAGGCATGCTGGGGATGCGGTGGGCTCTATGGCTTCTGAGGCGGAAAGAACCA
GCTGGGGCTCTAGGGGGTATCCCC
[124 nt withheld, positions 4645-4768]
C
[91 nt withheld, positions 4770-4860]
A
[49 nt withheld, positions 4862-4910]
CCTTTGACGTTGGAGTCCACGTTCTTT
[37 nt withheld, positions 4938-4974]
ACCCTATCTCGGTCTATTCTTTTGATTTATAAGGGATTTTGCCGATTTCGGCCTATTGGTTAAAAAATGA
GCTGATTTAACAAAAATTTAACGCGAATTAATTCTGTGGAATGTGTGTCAGTTAGGGTGTGGAAAGTCCC
CAGGCTCCCCAGCAGGCAGAAGTATGCAAAGCATGCATCTCAATTAGTCAGCAACCAGGTGTGGAAAGTC
CCCAGGCTCCCCAGCAGGCAGAAGTATGCAAAGCATGCATCTCAATTAGTCAGCAACCATAGTCCCGCCC
CTAACTCCGCCCATCCCGCCCCTAACTCCGCCCAGTTCCGCCCATTCTCCGCCCCATGGCTGACTAATTT
TTTTTATTTATGCAGAGGCCGAGGCCGCCTCTGCCTCTGAGCTATTCCAGAAGTAGTGAGGAGGCTTTTT
TGGAGGCCTAGGCTTTTGCAAAAAGCTCCCGGGAGCTTGTATATCCATTTTCGGATCTGATCAAGAGACA
GGATGAGGATCGTTTCGCATGATTGAACAAGATGGATTGCACGCAGGTTCTCCGGCCGCTTGGGTGGAGA
GGCTATTCGGCTATGACTGGGCACAACAGACAATCGGCTGCTCTGATGCCGCCGTGTTCCGGCTGTCAGC
GCAGGGGCGCCCGGTTCTTTTTGTCAAGACCGACCTGTCCGGTGCCCTGAATGAACTGCAGGACGAGGCA
GCGCGGCTATCGTGGCTGGCCACGACGGGCGTTCCTTGCGCAGCTGTGCTCGACGTTGTCACTGAAGCGG
GAAGGGACTGGCTGCTATTGGGCGAAGTGCCGGGGCAGGATCTCCTGTCATCTCACCTTGCTCCTGCCGA
GAAAGTATCCATCATGGCTGATGCAATGCGGCGGCTGCATACGCTTGATCCGGCTACCTGCCCATTCGAC
CACCAAGCGAAACATCGCATCGAGCGAGCACGTACTCGGATGGAAGCCGGTCTTGTCGATCAGGATGATC
TGGACGAAGAGCATCAGGGGCTCGCGCCAGCCGAACTGTTCGCCAGGCTCAAGGCGCGCATGCCCGACGG
CGAGGATCTCGTCGTGACCCATGGCGATGCCTGCTTGCCGAATATCATGGTGGAAAATGGCCGCTTTTCT
GGATTCATCGACTGTGGCCGGCTGGGTGTGGCGGACCGCTATCAGGACATAGCGTTGGCTACCCGTGATA
TTGCTGAAGAGCTTGGCGGCGAATGGGCTGACCGCTTCCTCGTGCTTTACGGTATCGCCGCTCCCGATTC
GCAGCGCATCGCCTTCTATCGCCTTCTTGACGAGTTCTTCTGAGCGGGACTCTGGGGTTCGAAATGACCG
ACCAAGCGACGCCCAACCTGCCATCACGAGATTTCGATTCCACCGCCGCCTTCTATGAAAGGTTGGGCTT
CGGAATCGTTTTCCGGGACGCCGGCTGGATGATCCTCCAGCGCGGGGATCTCATGCTGGAGTTCTTCGCC
CACCCCAACTTGTTTATTGCAGCTTATAATGGTTACAAATAAAGCAATAGCATCACAAATTTCACAAATA
AAGCATTTTTTTCACTGCATTCTAGTTGTGGTTTGTCCAAACTCATCAATGTATCTTATCATGTCTGTAT
ACCGTCGACCTCTAGCTAGAGCTTGGCGTAATCATGGTCATAGCTGTTTCCTGTGTGAAATTGTTATCCG
CTCACAATTCCACACAACATACGAGCCGGAAGCATAAAGTGTAAAGCCTGGGGTGCCTAATGAGTGAGCT
AACTCACATTAATTGCGTTGCGCTCACTGCCCGCTTTCCAGTCGGGAAACCTGTCGTGCCAGCTGCATTA
ATGAATCGGCCAACGCGCGGGGAGAGGCGGTTTGCGTATTGGGCGCTCTTCCGCTTCCTCGCTCACTGAC
TCGCTGCGCTCGGTCGTTCGGCTGCGGCGAGCGGTATCAGCTCACTCAAAGGCGGTAATACGGTTATCCA
CAGAATCAGGGGATAACGCAGGAAAGAACATGTGAGCAAAAGGCCAGCAAAAGGCCAGGAACCGTAAAAA
GGCCGCGTTGCTGGCGTTTTTCCATAGGCTCCGCCCCCCTGACGAGCATCACAAAAATCGACGCTCAAGT
CAGAGGTGGCGAAACCCGACAGGACTATAAAGATACCAGGCGTTTCCCCCTGGAAGCTCCCTCGTGCGCT
CTCCTGTTCCGACCCTGCCGCTTACCGGATACCTGTCCGCCTTTCTCCCTTCGGGAAGCGTGGCGCTTTC
TCATAGCTCACGCTGTAGGTATCTCAGTTCGGTGTAGGTCGTTCGCTCCAAGCTGGGCTGTGTGCACGAA
CCCCCCGTTCAGCCCGACCGCTGCGCCTTATCCGGTAACTATCGTCTTGAGTCCAACCCGGTAAGACACG
ACTTATCGCCACTGGCAGCAGCCACTGGTAACAGGATTAGCAGAGCGAGGTATGTAGGCGGTGCTACAGA
GTTCTTGAAGTGGTGGCCTAACTACGGCTACACTAGAAGAACAGTATTTGGTATCTGCGCTCTGCTGAAG
CCAGTTACCTTCGGAAAAAGAGTTGGTAGCTCTTGATCCGGCAAACAAACCACCGCTGGTAGCGGTGGTT
TTTTTGTTTGCAAGCAGCAGATTACGCGCAGAAAAAAAGGATCTCAAGAAGATCCTTTGATCTTTTCTAC
GGGGTCTGACGCTCAGTGGAACGAAAACTCACGTTAAGGGATTTTGGTCATGAGATTATCAAAAAGGATC
TTCACCTAGATCCTTTTAAATTAAAAATGAAGTTTTAAATCAATCTAAAGTATATATGAGTAAACTTGGT
CTGACAGTTACCAATGCTTAATCAGTGAGGCACCTATCTCAGCGATCTGTCTATTTCGTTCATCCATAGT
TGCCTGACTCCCCGTCGTGTAGATAACTACGATACGGGAGGGCTTACCATCTGGCCCCAGTGCTGCAATG
ATACCGCGAGACCCACGCTCACCGGCTCCAGATTTATCAGCAATAAACCAGCCAGCCGGAAGGGCCGAGC
GCAGAAGTGGTCCTGCAACTTTATCCGCCTCCATCCAGTCTATTAATTGTTGCCGGGAAGCTAGAGTAAG
TAGTTCGCCAGTTAATAGTTTGCGCAACGTTGTTGCCATTGCTACAGGCATCGTGGTGTCACGCTCGTCG
TTTGGTATGGCTTCATTCAGCTCCGGTTCCCAACGATCAAGGCGAGTTACATGATCCCCCATGTTGTGCA
AAAAAGCGGTTAGCTCCTTCGGTCCTCCGATCGTTGTCAGAAGTAAGTTGGCCGCAGTGTTATCACTCAT
GGTTATGGCAGCACTGCATAATTCTCTTACTGTCATGCCATCCGTAAGATGCTTTTCTGTGACTGGTGAG
TACTCAACCAAGTCATTCTGAGAATAGTGTATGCGGCGACCGAGTTGCTCTTGCCCGGCGTCAATACGGG
ATAATACCGCGCCACATAGCAGAACTTTAAAAGTGCTCATCATTGGAAAACGTTCTTCGGGGCGAAAACT
CTCAAGGATCTTACCGCTGTTGAGATCCAGTTCGATGTAACCCACTCGTGCACCCAACTGATCTTCAGCA
TCTTTTACTTTCACCAGCGTTTCTGGGTGAGCAAAAACAGGAAGGCAAAATGCCGCAAAAAAGGGAATAA
GGGCGACACGGAAATGTTGAATACTCATACTCTTCCTTTTTCAATATTATTGAAGCATTTATCAGGGTTA
TTGTCTCATGAGCGGATACATATTTGAATGTATTTAGAAAAATAAACAAATAGGGGTTCCGCGCACATTT
CCCCGAAAAGTGCCACCTGACG
Features (pLannotate 1.2.2; 22 found; start..end, strand, type, name):
     30..82      -  misc_feature   bom (fragment): basis of mobility region from pBR322
    237..616     +  enhancer       CMV enhancer: human cytomegalovirus immediate early enhancer
    617..820     +  promoter       CMV promoter: human cytomegalovirus (CMV) immediate early promoter
    816..849     +  LTR            5' LTR (truncated) (fragment): truncated 5' long terminal repeat (LTR) from HIV-1
    865..883     +  promoter       T7 promoter: promoter for bacteriophage T7 RNA polymerase
    945..1661    +  CDS            Clover: Clover is a basic (constitutively fluorescent) green/yellow fluorescent protein published in 2012, derived from Aequorea victoria. It is reported to be a rapidly-maturing weak dimer with high acid sensitivity.
   1668..4277    +  CDS            EPAS1: EPAS1_HUMAN - Also known as BHLHE73, HIF2A, MOP2, PASD2. Experimental evidence at protein level: Swiss-Prot protein existence level 1. Transcription factor involved in the induction of oxygen regulated genes. Heterodimerizes with ARNT; heterodimer binds to core DNA sequence 5'-TACGTG-3' within the hypoxia response element (HRE) of target gene promoters (By similarity). Regulates the vascular endothelial growth factor (VEGF) expression and seems to be implicated in the development of blood vessels and the tubular system of lung. May also play a role in the formation of the endothelium that give
   4331..4349    -  promoter       SP6 promoter: promoter for bacteriophage SP6 RNA polymerase
   4375..4599    +  polyA_signal   bGH poly(A) signal: bovine growth hormone polyadenylation signal
   4603..4624    +  promoter       SV40 promoter (fragment): SV40 enhancer and early promoter
   4645..5073    +  rep_origin     f1 ori (sequence partly withheld): f1 bacteriophage origin of replication; arrow indicates direction of (+) strand synthesis
   5087..5416    +  promoter       SV40 promoter: SV40 enhancer and early promoter
   5483..6274    +  CDS            neo: KKA2_KLEPN - Also known as kan, nptII. Experimental evidence at protein level: Swiss-Prot protein existence level 1. Resistance to kanamycin, neomycin, paromomycin, ribostamycin, butirosin and gentamicin B. From Klebsiella pneumoniae.
   6298..6456    +  CDS            ble (fragment): BLE_KLEPN - Experimental evidence at protein level: Swiss-Prot protein existence level 1. Binding protein with a strong affinity to the bleomycin family of antibiotics. Binds to CL990; an antimitotic-antibiotic compound. From Klebsiella pneumoniae.
   6451..6572    +  polyA_signal   SV40 poly(A) signal: SV40 polyadenylation signal
   6645..6661    -  protein_bind   lac operator: The lac repressor binds to the lac operator to inhibit transcription in E. coli. This inhibition can be relieved by adding lactose or isopropyl-β-D-thiogalactopyranoside (IPTG). lac repressor encoded by lacI
   6669..6699    -  promoter       lac promoter: promoter for the E. coli lac operon
   6714..6735    -  protein_bind   CAP binding site: CAP binding activates transcription in the presence of cAMP. E. coli catabolite activator protein
   6748..6840    -  CDS            lacI (fragment): lac repressor; lacI; The lac repressor binds to the lac operator to inhibit transcription in E. coli. This inhibition can be relieved by adding lactose or isopropyl-β-D-thiogalactopyranoside (IPTG).
   7023..7611    -  rep_origin     ori: high-copy-number ColE1/pMB1/pBR322/pUC origin of replication
   7782..8642    -  CDS            AmpR: β-lactamase; bla; confers resistance to ampicillin, carbenicillin, and related antibiotics
   8643..8747    -  promoter       AmpR promoter: bla
