[The description below was written by a language model from this plasmid's Addgene catalogue record and pLannotate feature annotations shown in this document.]
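Description:
HA-Clover-HIF-2alpha S345D is a mammalian expression plasmid of about 8.8 kb that produces human hypoxia-inducible factor 2 alpha (EPAS1) carrying a serine-to-aspartate substitution at residue 345. The protein is fused at its N terminus to an HA epitope and the green/yellow fluorescent protein Clover. It was made by site-directed mutagenesis of the corresponding wild-type HA-Clover-HIF-2alpha plasmid, whose HIF2A coding sequence came from a HaloTag-HIF-2a construct. The insert sits between retained BsrGI and NotI sites. The backbone has a pcDNA3-like layout. It is propagated in E. coli through a high-copy ColE1/pUC origin with ampicillin selection, and it also carries an f1 origin.

Expression of the fusion is driven by the CMV immediate early enhancer and promoter and terminated by the bovine growth hormone polyadenylation signal. T7 and SP6 phage promoters flank the cassette. The feature table annotates Clover followed directly by the EPAS1 open reading frame. The HA tag listed in the catalogue entry is not separately annotated, though it presumably lies just upstream of Clover. A second cassette, with the SV40 early promoter driving the neomycin phosphotransferase gene and an SV40 poly(A) signal, allows G418 selection of stably transfected mammalian cells. A few short fragment annotations (HIV-1 LTR, ble, lacI) appear to be residual backbone sequence or annotation matches rather than functional elements.

The Clover fusion allows live-cell imaging of HIF-2alpha localisation and levels, and the HA tag supports immunodetection or pull-down. Serine-to-aspartate changes are commonly used to mimic phosphorylation, but the record does not state the rationale for this mutation.
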