Addgene plasmid #163373: HA-Clover-HIF-2alpha S345D
Purpose: Express HA- and Clover-tagged HIF-2alpha (with a site-directed mutation Ser345Asp) plasmid
Depositing lab: Violaine Sée. Depositing organization: University of Liverpool.
Backbone
  Vector backbone: HA-Clover-HIF-2_ Wildtype
  Backbone manufacturer: Leonard Daly
  Backbone size w/o insert (bp): 6163
  Vector type: Mammalian Expression
  Selectable markers: Neomycin (select with G418)
Growth in bacteria
  Bacterial resistance: Ampicillin, 100 μg/mL
  Growth temperature: 37°C
  Growth strain: DH5alpha
  Copy number: High Copy
Gene/Insert
  Gene/Insert name: Hypoxia Inducible Factor 2 alpha (alt names: HIF-2a; ESAP1)
  Species: H. sapiens (human)
  Insert size (bp): 2613
  Mutation: S345D
  Entrez Gene: EPAS1 (a.k.a. ECYT4, HIF2A, HLF, MOP2, PASD2, bHLHe73)
  Promoter: CMV Promoter
  Tag / fusion protein: HA- and Clover-tagged (N terminal on backbone)
  Cloning method: Restriction Enzyme; 5′ cloning site BsrGI (not destroyed); 3′ cloning site NotI (not destroyed)
  Sequencing primers: 5′ GCAGAACACCCCCATCGG; 3′ CAGTACCAGGACTACAGC
Resource information
  A portion of this plasmid was derived from a plasmid made by: HIF2A gene from HaloTag-HIF-2a plasmid (obtained from the Katzusa DNA Research Institute)
Terms and licenses: Academic/Nonprofit Terms; Industry Terms: Not Available to Industry
Depositor comments: Site-directed Mutagenesis
How to cite: HA-Clover-HIF-2alpha S345D was a gift from Violaine Sée (Addgene plasmid # 163373 ; http://n2t.net/addgene:163373 ; RRID:Addgene_163373)
